>Addgene plasmid #11486 | pCMV SOCS-3 | addgene full sequence | sequence record 381459 | Addgene NGS Result
ATTAGTTATTAATAGTAATCAATTACGGGGTCATTAGTTCATAGCCCATATATGGAGTTCCGCGTTACAT
AACTTACGGTAAATGGCCCGCCTGGCTGACCGCCCAACGACCCCCGCCCATTGACGTCAATAATGACGTA
TGTTCCCATAGTAACGCCAATAGGGACTTTCCATTGACGTCAATGGGTGGAGTATTTACGGTAAACTGCC
CACTTGGCAGTACATCAAGTGTATCATATGCCAAGTACGCCCCCTATTGACGTCAATGACGGTAAATGGC
CCGCCTGGCATTATGCCCAGTACATGACCTTATGGGACTTTCCTACTTGGCAGTACATCTACGTATTAGT
CATCGCTATTACCATGGTGATGCGGTTTTGGCAGTACATCAATGGGCGTGGATAGCGGTTTGACTCACGG
GGATTTCCAAGTCTCCACCCCATTGACGTCAATGGGAGTTTGTTTTGGCACCAAAATCAACGGGACTTTC
CAAAATGTCGTAACAACTCCGCCCCATTGACGCAAATGGGCGGTAGGCGTGTACGGTGGGAGGTCTATAT
AAGCAGAGCTGGTTTAGTGAACCGTCAGATCCGCTAGCGATTACGCCAAGCTCGAAATTAACCCTCACTA
AAGGGAACAAAAGCTGGAGCTCCACCGCGGTGGCGGCCGCCACCATGGATTACAAGGATGACGACGATAA
GAGCCCGGGCGGATCCATGGTCACCCACAGCAAGTTTCCCGCCGCCGGGATGAGCCGCCCCCTGGACACC
AGCCTGCGCCTCAAGACCTTCAGCTCCAAAAGCGAGTACCAGCTGGTGGTGAACGCCGTGCGCAAGCTGC
AGGAGAGCGGATTCTACTGGAGCGCCGTGACCGGCGGCGAGGCGAACCTGCTGCTCAGCGCCGAGCCCGC
GGGCACCTTTCTTATCCGCGACAGCTCGGACCAGCGCCACTTCTTCACGTTGAGCGTCAAGACCCAGTCG
GGGACCAAGAACCTACGCATCCAGTGTGAGGGGGGCAGCTTTTCGCTGCAGAGTGACCCCCGAAGCACGC
AGCCAGTTCCCCGCTTCGACTGTGTACTCAAGCTGGTGCACCACTACATGCCGCCTCCAGGGACCCCCTC
CTTTTCTTTGCCACCCACGGAACCCTCGTCCGAAGTTCCGGAGCAGCCACCTGCCCAGGCACTCCCCGGG
AGTACCCCCAAGAGAGCTTACTACATCTATTCTGGGGGCGAGAAGATTCCGCTGGTACTGAGCCGACCTC
TCTCCTCCAACGTGGCCACCCTCCAGCATCTTTGTCGGAAGACTGTCAACGGCCACCTGGACTCCTATGA
GAAAGTGACCCAGCTGCCTGGACCCATTCGGGAGTTCCTGGATCAGTATGATGCTCCACTTTAGGAATTC
GATATCAAGCTTATCGATACCGTCGACCTCGAGGGGGGGCCCGGTACCTTAATTAATTAAGGTACCAGGT
AAGTGTACCCAATTCGCCCTATAGTGAGTCGTATTACAATTCACTCGATCGCCCTTCCCAACAGTTGCGC
AGCCTGAATGGCGAATGGAGATCCAATTTTTAAGTGTATAATGTGTTAAACTACTGATTCTAATTGTTTG
TGTATTTTAGATTCACAGTCCCAAGGCTCATTTCAGGCCCCTCAGTCCTCACAGTCTGTTCATGATCATA
ATCAGCCATACCACATTTGTAGAGGTTTTACTTGCTTTAAAAAACCTCCCACACCTCCCCCTGAACCTGA
AACATAAAATGAATGCAATTGTTGTTGTTAACTTGTTTATTGCAGCTTATAATGGTTACAAATAAAGCAA
TAGCATCACAAATTTCACAAATAAAGCATTTTTTTCACTGCATTCTAGTTGTGGTTTGTCCAAACTCATC
AATGTATCTTAACGCGTAAATTGTAAGCGTTAATATTTTGTTAAAATTCGCGTTAAATTTTTGTTAAATC
AGCTCATTTTTTAACCAATAGGCCGAAATCGGCAAAATCCCTTATAAATCAAAAGAATAGACCGAGATAG
GGT
[37 nt withheld, positions 2034-2070]
AAAGAACGTGGACTCCAACGTCAAAGG
[49 nt withheld, positions 2098-2146]
T
[91 nt withheld, positions 2148-2238]
G
[124 nt withheld, positions 2240-2363]
CAGGTGGCACTTTTCGGGGAAATGTGCGCGGAACCCCTATTTGTTTATTTTTCTAAATACATTCAAATAT
GTATCCGCTCATGAGACAATAACCCTGATAAATGCTTCAATAATATTGAAAAAGGAAGAATCCTGAGGCG
GAAAGAACCAGCTGTGGAATGTGTGTCAGTTAGGGTGTGGAAAGTCCCCAGGCTCCCCAGCAGGCAGAAG
TATGCAAAGCATGCATCTCAATTAGTCAGCAACCAGGTGTGGAAAGTCCCCAGGCTCCCCAGCAGGCAGA
AGTATGCAAAGCATGCATCTCAATTAGTCAGCAACCATAGTCCCGCCCCTAACTCCGCCCATCCCGCCCC
TAACTCCGCCCAGTTCCGCCCATTCTCCGCCCCATGGCTGACTAATTTTTTTTATTTATGCAGAGGCCGA
GGCCGCCTCGGCCTCTGAGCTATTCCAGAAGTAGTGAGGAGGCTTTTTTGGAGGCCTAGGCTTTTGCAAA
GATCGATCAAGAGACAGGATGAGGATCGTTTCGCATGATTGAACAAGATGGATTGCACGCAGGTTCTCCG
GCCGCTTGGGTGGAGAGGCTATTCGGCTATGACTGGGCACAACAGACAATCGGCTGCTCTGATGCCGCCG
TGTTCCGGCTGTCAGCGCAGGGGCGCCCGGTTCTTTTTGTCAAGACCGACCTGTCCGGTGCCCTGAATGA
ACTGCAAGACGAGGCAGCGCGGCTATCGTGGCTGGCCACGACGGGCGTTCCTTGCGCAGCTGTGCTCGAC
GTTGTCACTGAAGCGGGAAGGGACTGGCTGCTATTGGGCGAAGTGCCGGGGCAGGATCTCCTGTCATCTC
ACCTTGCTCCTGCCGAGAAAGTATCCATCATGGCTGATGCAATGCGGCGGCTGCATACGCTTGATCCGGC
TACCTGCCCATTCGACCACCAAGCGAAACATCGCATCGAGCGAGCACGTACTCGGATGGAAGCCGGTCTT
GTCGATCAGGATGATCTGGACGAAGAACATCAGGGGCTCGCGCCAGCCGAACTGTTCGCCAGGCTCAAGG
CGAGCATGCCCGACGGCGAGGATCTCGTCGTGACCCATGGCGATGCCTGCTTGCCGAATATCATGGTGGA
AAATGGCCGCTTTTCTGGATTCATCGACTGTGGCCGGCTGGGTGTGGCGGACCGCTATCAGGACATAGCG
TTGGCTACCCGTGATATTGCTGAAGAACTTGGCGGCGAATGGGCTGACCGCTTCCTCGTGCTTTACGGTA
TCGCCGCTCCCGATTCGCAGCGCATCGCCTTCTATCGCCTTCTTGACGAGTTCTTCTGAGCGGGACTCTG
GGGTTCGAAATGACCGACCAAGCGACGCCCAACCTGCCATCACGAGATTTCGATTCCACCGCCGCCTTCT
ATGAAAGGTTGGGCTTCGGAATCGTTTTCCGGGACGCCGGCTGGATGATCCTCCAGCGCGGGGATCTCAT
GCTGGAGTTCTTCGCCCACCCTAGGGGGAGGCTAACTGAAACACGGAAGGAGACAATACCGGAAGGAACC
CGCGCTATGACGGCAATAAAAAGACAGAATAAAACGCACGGTGTTGGGTCGTTTGTTCATAAACGCGGGG
TTCGGTCCCAGGGCTGGCACTCTGTCGATACCCCACCGAGACCCCATTGGGGCCAATACGCCCGCGTTTC
TTCCTTTTCCCCACCCCACCCCCCAAGTTCGGGTGAAGGCCCAGGGCTCGCAGCCAACGTCGGGGCGGCA
GGCCCTGCCATAGCCTCAGGTTACTCATATATACTTTAGATTGATTTAAAACTTCATTTTTAATTTAAAA
GGATCTAGGTGAAGATCCTTTTTGATAATCTCATGACCAAAATCCCTTAACGTGAGTTTTCGTTCCACTG
AGCGTCAGACCCCGTAGAAAAGATCAAAGGATCTTCTTGAGATCCTTTTTTTCTGCGCGTAATCTGCTGC
TTGCAAACAAAAAAACCACCGCTACCAGCGGTGGTTTGTTTGCCGGATCAAGAGCTACCAACTCTTTTTC
CGAAGGTAACTGGCTTCAGCAGAGCGCAGATACCAAATACTGTTCTTCTAGTGTAGCCGTAGTTAGGCCA
CCACTTCAAGAACTCTGTAGCACCGCCTACATACCTCGCTCTGCTAATCCTGTTACCAGTGGCTGCTGCC
AGTGGCGATAAGTCGTGTCTTACCGGGTTGGACTCAAGACGATAGTTACCGGATAAGGCGCAGCGGTCGG
GCTGAACGGGGGGTTCGTGCACACAGCCCAGCTTGGAGCGAACGACCTACACCGAACTGAGATACCTACA
GCGTGAGCTATGAGAAAGCGCCACGCTTCCCGAAGGGAGAAAGGCGGACAGGTATCCGGTAAGCGGCAGG
GTCGGAACAGGAGAGCGCACGAGGGAGCTTCCAGGGGGAAACGCCTGGTATCTTTATAGTCCTGTCGGGT
TTCGCCACCTCTGACTTGAGCGTCGATTTTTGTGATGCTCGTCAGGGGGGCGGAGCCTATGGAAAAACGC
CAGCAACGCGGCCTTTTTACGGTTCCTGGCCTTTTGCTGGCCTTTTGCTCACATGTTCTTTCCTGCGTTA
TCCCCTGATTCTGTGGATAACCGTATTACCGCCATGC
Features (pLannotate 1.2.2; 20 found; start..end, strand, type, name):
     63..366     +  enhancer       CMV enhancer: human cytomegalovirus immediate early enhancer
    367..570     +  promoter       CMV promoter: human cytomegalovirus (CMV) immediate early promoter
    616..634     +  promoter       T3 promoter: promoter for bacteriophage T3 RNA polymerase
    647..670     +  misc_feature   MCS (fragment): pBluescript multiple cloning site
    678..702     +  CDS            3xFLAG (fragment): three tandem FLAG® epitope tags
    717..1391    +  CDS            Socs3: SOCS3_MOUSE - Also known as Cis3, Cish3. Experimental evidence at protein level: Swiss-Prot protein existence level 1. SOCS family proteins form part of a classical negative feedback system that regulates cytokine signal transduction. SOCS3 is involved in negative regulation of cytokines that signal through the JAK/STAT pathway. Inhibits cytokine signal transduction by binding to tyrosine kinase receptors including IL6ST/gp130, LIF, erythropoietin, insulin, IL12, GCSF and leptin receptors (PubMed:10821852, PubMed:12754505, PubMed:9889194). Binding to JAK2 inhibits its kinase activity and regul
   1393..1448    +  misc_feature   MCS (fragment): pBluescript multiple cloning site
   1488..1506    -  promoter       T7 promoter: promoter for bacteriophage T7 RNA polymerase
   1516..1555    +  CDS            lacZα (fragment): LacZα fragment of β-galactosidase; lacZ fragment
   1565..1620    +  intron         small t intron (fragment): SV40 (simian virus 40) small t antigen intron
   1620..1757    +  CDS            large T antigen (fragment): large T antigen from SV40 (simian virus 40)
   1780..1901    +  polyA_signal   SV40 poly(A) signal: SV40 polyadenylation signal
   1935..2363    -  rep_origin     f1 ori (sequence partly withheld): f1 bacteriophage origin of replication; arrow indicates direction of (+) strand synthesis
   2390..2492    +  promoter       AmpR promoter: bla
   2496..2853    +  promoter       SV40 promoter: SV40 enhancer and early promoter
   2888..3682    +  CDS            NeoR/KanR: aminoglycoside phosphotransferase from Tn5; aph(3')-II (or nptII); confers resistance to neomycin, kanamycin, and G418 (Geneticin®)
   3703..3855    +  CDS            ble (fragment): BLE_KLEPN - Experimental evidence at protein level: Swiss-Prot protein existence level 1. Binding protein with a strong affinity to the bleomycin family of antibiotics. Binds to CL990; an antimitotic-antibiotic compound. From Klebsiella pneumoniae.
   3914..3961    +  polyA_signal   HSV TK poly(A) signal: herpes simplex virus thymidine kinase polyadenylation signal (Cole and Stacy, 1985)
   4052..4068    -  polyA_signal   bGH poly(A) signal (fragment): bovine growth hormone polyadenylation signal
   4290..4878    +  rep_origin     ori: high-copy-number ColE1/pMB1/pBR322/pUC origin of replication
