[The description below was written by a language model from this plasmid's Addgene catalogue record and pLannotate feature annotations shown in this document.]
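Description:
pCMV SOCS-3 is a mammalian expression plasmid of about 5 kb, built on the pCMV Tag2 backbone, that expresses mouse suppressor of cytokine signaling 3 (Socs3) with an N-terminal FLAG epitope supplied by the vector. The roughly 700 bp insert was cloned between BamHI and EcoRI sites, both of which are retained. It lies downstream of the human cytomegalovirus immediate-early enhancer and promoter, which drive strong constitutive transcription in mammalian cells. The annotation labels the short tag-coding segment just upstream of the Socs3 open reading frame as a fragment of 3xFLAG, which is consistent with the single FLAG tag listed in the catalogue entry. An SV40 polyadenylation signal, together with adjacent SV40 small t intron and large T remnants, follows the insert. T3 and T7 phage promoters flank the cloning region and serve as sequencing primer sites.

A high-copy ColE1/pUC-type origin supports propagation in E. coli, and an f1 origin permits single-stranded DNA production. One Tn5 aminoglycoside phosphotransferase gene (NeoR/KanR) provides both selections. A bacterial bla-type promoter drives it for kanamycin resistance in bacteria, and the SV40 enhancer/early promoter drives it for G418 selection of stably transfected mammalian cells. The HSV thymidine kinase poly(A) signal terminates this cassette. The small ble, lacZα and bGH poly(A) fragments in the table appear to be backbone remnants rather than functional elements.

SOCS3 is a negative-feedback inhibitor of JAK/STAT cytokine signaling that also binds receptors, including the insulin receptor. The associated publication used SOCS-1 and SOCS-3 expression to study how these proteins cause insulin resistance by inhibiting tyrosine phosphorylation of insulin receptor substrate proteins. The FLAG tag allows the overexpressed protein to be detected or immunoprecipitated.
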