Addgene plasmid #11486: pCMV SOCS-3
Depositing lab: Ronald Kahn. Publication: Suppressor of cytokine signaling 1 (SOCS-1) and SOCS-3 cause insulin resistance through inhibition of tyrosine phosphorylation of insulin receptor substrate proteins by discrete mechanisms. Ueki K, Kondo T, Kahn CR. Mol Cell Biol. 2004 Jun . 24(12):5434-46. 10.1128/MCB.24.12.5434-5446.2004 PubMed 15169905.
Backbone
  Vector backbone: pCMV Tag2
  Backbone size w/o insert (bp): 4300
  Vector type: Mammalian Expression
  Selectable markers: Neomycin (select with G418)
Growth in bacteria
  Bacterial resistance: Kanamycin, 50 μg/mL
  Growth temperature: 37°C
  Growth strain: DH5alpha
  Copy number: High Copy
Gene/Insert
  Gene/Insert name: SOCS-3
  Species: M. musculus (mouse)
  Insert size (bp): 700
  Entrez Gene: Socs3 (a.k.a. Cis3, Cish3, EF-10, Ef10, SSI-3, Ssi3)
  Tag / fusion protein: Flag (N terminal on backbone)
  Cloning method: Restriction Enzyme; 5′ cloning site BamHI (not destroyed); 3′ cloning site EcoRI (not destroyed)
  Sequencing primers: 5′ T3; 3′ T7
Terms and licenses: Academic/Nonprofit Terms; Industry Terms: Not Available to Industry
How to cite: pCMV SOCS-3 was a gift from Ronald Kahn (Addgene plasmid # 11486 ; http://n2t.net/addgene:11486 ; RRID:Addgene_11486)
