>Addgene plasmid #11486 | pCMV SOCS-3 | addgene partial sequence | sequence record 18272 | 11486 with CMV-F
GACCGTCAGATCCGCTAGCGATTACGCCAAGCTCGAAATTAACCCTCACTAAAGGGAACAAAAGCTGGAG
CTCCACCGCGGTGGCGGCCGCCACCATGGATTACAAGGATGACGACGATAAGAGCCCGGGCGGATCCATG
GTCACCCACAGCAAGTTTCCCGCCGCCGGGATGAGCCGCCCCCTGGACACCAGCCTGCGCCTCAAGACCT
TCAGCTCCAAAAGCGAGTACCAGCTGGTGGTGAACGCCGTGCGCAAGCTGCAGGAGAGCGGATTCTACTG
GAGCGCCGTGACCGGCGGCGAGGCGAACCTGCTGCTCAGCGCCGAGCCCGCGGGCACCTTTCTTATCCGC
GACAGCTCGGACCAGCGCCACTTCTTCACGTTGAGCGTCAAGACCCAGTCGGGGACCAAGAACCTACGCA
TCCAGTGTGAGGGGGGCAGCTTTTCGCTGCAGAGTGACCCCCGAAGCACGCAGCCAGTTCCCCGCTTCGA
CTGTGTACTCAAGCTGGTGCACCACTACATGCCGCCTCCAGGGACCCCCTCCTTTTCTTTGCCACCCACG
GAACCCTCGTCCGAAGTTCCGGAGCAGCCACCTGCCCAGGCACTCCCCGGGAGTACCCCCAAGAGAGCTT
ACTACATCTATTCTGGGGGCGAGAAGATTCCGCTGGTACTGAGCCGACCTCTCTCCTCCAACGTGGCCAC
CCTCCAGCATCTTTGTCGGAAGACTGTCAACGGCCACCTGGACTCCTATGAGAAAGTGACCCAGCTGCCT
GGACCCATTCGGGAGTTCCTGGATCAGTATGATGCTCCACTTTAGGAATTCGATATCAAGCTTATCGATA
CCGTCGACCTCGAGGGGGGGCCCGGTACCTTA
